>Addgene plasmid #98508 | BB1_12_pRPL2A | addgene full sequence | sequence record 191932 | Addgene NGS Result
GTAAAACGACGGCCAGTTTATCTAGTCAGCTTGATTCTAGCTGATCGTGGACCGGAAGGTGAGCCAGTGA
GTTGATTGCAGTCCAGTTACGCTGGAGTCTGAGGCTCGTCCTGAATGATATGCGGCCTCGAATTCGAAGA
CGCGGAGAACAATCATGCTCACTTACTTTTGATTGTGAACACTCTGAGTCTGTTAAGTGCTGTTGGTGTA
ACCTTCATTAAGACACCAGATTCTTCAGCACTCATCTTTCTGTTCGCAACAATGTTAGGAGTCTCACAAA
TTGGGTTCATAATCATTTCAATGACCATGTTATCTAACATTTCCTCCAACCAAGAATACTACAAGAACAA
GGGATCATTAGTTGGTGTCTACTCATTATTTGGATGTGTTGGAGTCTTAATTGTTAATAAGTTTGGAGGT
TGGTTTGGTGACTGGTTCATGCATGGTCCATTTATTCTGTTAGCTCTATTTAACGTTTTATTCTTTATTG
CTTTATTTGCATTGAAGGGTGTTAAGAAGAACGAATCCAGAGACTTTCAGTCAGTTTTACAAAGCTTTAC
TGGCACCCGTGTAGGACGTATGTTTTCCAACAACAGACATGTTCCAAACTCTGACGAGTTTTAGTATTTA
TAGGTAAAAATTTTTAGTATATAGGTCAAAATCCAAATTAGAAGTCAATTAGATGGATTATTTCTGAAAG
TGGACCTTTTGAGCCCCTTGGAGGTTATAATTAAGAAGTATTTCAGAGTGTCATGACATACTGGAGTATA
ATCAATTCAATATATAAATTAGTGTAAAGATGTTGGAAGTCTGATAATACGATAATGTAACTCTCCCTGG
CACTTCAAAATAGACCGAAGAAGAATTAAATCATTCACCCTACGCCACTCTAATCATACAGACACCTTCC
TAACGAAGCCTTCCATAAGGTACCTTTCAACTACCACCTTATGATACCTCACACAGCTTGCCCAATAAGG
CACGTGACCAGCACTAGGGTTAACCCGCGAACACAAGAACCCTCATACTCCCCAAAAAAAAAAACCAATA
AAAAATTTCAAGTCCTCTTACAGCAAGAAACATTAACACAACATGGCGTCTTCGAATTCGCGCGTGATCT
TACGGCATTATACGTATGATCGGTCCACGATCAGCTAGATTATCTAGTCAGCTTGATGTCATAGCTGTTT
CCTGAGGCTCAATACTGACCATTTAAATCATACCTGACCTCCATAGCAGAAAGTCAAAAGCCTCCGACCG
GAGGCTTTTGACTTGATCGGCACGTAAGAGGTTCCAACTTTCACCATAATGAAATAAGATCACTACCGGG
CGTATTTTTTGAGTTATCGAGATTTTCAGGAGCTAAGGAAGCTAAAATGAGCCATATTCAACGGGAAACG
TCTTGCTTGAAGCCGCGATTAAATTCCAACATGGATGCTGATTTATATGGGTATAAATGGGCTCGCGATA
ATGTCGGGCAATCAGGTGCGACAATCTATCGATTGTATGGGAAGCCCGATGCGCCAGAGTTGTTTCTGAA
ACATGGCAAAGGTAGCGTTGCCAATGATGTTACAGATGAGATGGTCAGGCTAAACTGGCTGACGGAATTT
ATGCCTCTTCCGACCATCAAGCATTTTATCCGTACTCCTGATGATGCATGGTTACTCACCACTGCGATCC
CAGGGAAAACAGCATTCCAGGTATTAGAAGAATATCCTGATTCAGGTGAAAATATTGTTGATGCGCTGGC
AGTGTTCCTGCGCCGGTTGCATTCGATTCCTGTTTGTAATTGTCCTTTTAACGGCGATCGCGTATTTCGT
CTCGCTCAGGCGCAATCACGAATGAATAACGGTTTGGTTGGTGCGAGTGATTTTGATGACGAGCGTAATG
GCTGGCCTGTTGAACAAGTCTGGAAAGAAATGCATAAACTCTTGCCATTCTCACCGGATTCAGTCGTCAC
TCATGGTGATTTCTCACTTGATAACCTTATTTTTGACGAGGGGAAATTAATAGGTTGTATTGATGTTGGA
CGAGTCGGAATCGCAGACCGATACCAGGATCTTGCCATCCTATGGAACTGCCTCGGTGAGTTTTCTCCTT
CATTACAGAAACGGCTTTTTCAAAAATATGGTATTGATAATCCTGATATGAATAAATTGCAGTTTCACTT
GATGCTCGATGAGTTTTTCTAATGAGGACCTAAATGTAATCACCTGGCTCACCTTCGGGTGGGCCTTTCT
GCGTTGCTGGCGTTTTTCCATAGGCTCCGCCCCCCTGACGAGCATCACAAAAATCGATGCTCAAGTCAGA
GGTGGCGAAACCCGACAGGACTATAAAGATACCAGGCGTTTCCCCCTGGAAGCTCCCTCGTGCGCTCTCC
TGTTCCGACCCTGCCGCTTACCGGATACCTGTCCGCCTTTCTCCCTTCGGGAAGCGTGGCGCTTTCTCAT
AGCTCACGCTGTAGGTATCTCAGTTCGGTGTAGGTCGTTCGCTCCAAGCTGGGCTGTGTGCACGAACCCC
CCGTTCAGCCCGACCGCTGCGCCTTATCCGGTAACTATCGTCTTGAGTCCAACCCGGTAAGACACGACTT
ATCGCCACTGGCAGCAGCCACTGGTAACAGGATTAGCAGAGCGAGGTATGTAGGCGGTGCTACAGAGTTC
TTGAAGTGGTGGCCTAACTACGGCTACACTAGAAGAACAGTATTTGGTATCTGCGCTCTGCTGAAGCCAG
TTACCTCGGAAAAAGAGTTGGTAGCTCTTGATCCGGCAAACAAACCACCGCTGGTAGCGGTGGTTTTTTT
GTTTGCAAGCAGCAGATTACGCGCAGAAAAAAAGGATCTCAAGAAGATCCTTTGATTTTCTACCGAAGAA
AGGCCCACCCGT
Features (pLannotate 1.2.2; 7 found; start..end, strand, type, name):
   1242..1273    +  terminator     tonB terminator: bidirectional E. coli tonB-P14 transcription terminator
   1274..1376    +  promoter       cat promoter: promoter of the E. coli cat gene encoding chloramphenicol acetyltransferase
   1377..2192    +  CDS            KanR: aminoglycoside phosphotransferase; aph(3')-Ia; confers resistance to kanamycin in bacteria or G418 (Geneticin®) in eukaryotes
   2216..2243    +  terminator     T7Te terminator: phage T7 early transcription terminator
   2255..2842    -  rep_origin     ori: high-copy-number ColE1/pMB1/pBR322/pUC origin of replication
   2864..1       -  terminator     T3Te terminator (fragment) (across the origin): phage T3 early transcription terminator
   2882..17      -  CDS            lacZα (fragment) (across the origin): LacZα fragment of β-galactosidase; lacZ fragment
