[The description below was written by a language model from this plasmid's Addgene catalogue record and pLannotate feature annotations shown in this document.]
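Description:
BB1_12_pRPL2A is a level-1 part plasmid ("backbone 1") from the GoldenPiCS system, a Golden Gate-derived modular cloning toolkit for synthetic biology in the yeast Pichia pastoris. It is a small bacterial storage vector of about 2.9 kb, built on the roughly 1.9 kb BB1 backbone and propagated in E. coli at high copy from a ColE1/pUC-type origin. Selection is by kanamycin, through an aph(3')-Ia aminoglycoside phosphotransferase gene driven by the cat promoter. The resistance cassette and origin are insulated by short transcription terminators (tonB, T7Te and a T3Te fragment). A residual lacZα fragment next to the cloning region is annotated, but the record does not state its origin or function.

The payload is a 949 bp RPL2A promoter fragment, which pLannotate does not annotate; it presumably lies in the unannotated stretch upstream of the tonB terminator. The source organism is not stated explicitly, although the toolkit context and the depositor's reference to a genome sequence suggest a native Pichia pastoris promoter. The part was inserted via BpiI sites that were destroyed during cloning, and internal BsaI and BpiI sites were removed from the promoter so that it remains intact in later Golden Gate reactions using these type IIS enzymes. The plasmid carries no coding sequence or yeast marker, so it is not an expression construct despite being catalogued as "bacterial expression." It serves as a promoter module to be combined with coding sequence and terminator parts into expression units. Repository sequencing found a single-base mismatch in the promoter, which the depositors attribute to an error in the original genome reference and do not expect to affect function.
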