Addgene plasmid #98508: BB1_12_pRPL2A
Purpose: BB1 with insert: promoter PRPL2A
Depositing lab: Brigitte Gasser & Diethard Mattanovich & Michael Sauer. Depositing organization: Universitaet fur Bodenkultur Wien (BOKU-WIEN). Publication: GoldenPiCS: a Golden Gate-derived modular cloning system for applied synthetic biology in the yeast Pichia pastoris. Prielhofer R, Barrero JJ, Steuer S, Gassler T, Zahrl R, Baumann K, Sauer M, Mattanovich D, Gasser B, Marx H. BMC Syst Biol. 2017 Dec 8;11(1):123. doi: 10.1186/s12918-017-0492-3. PubMed 29221460.
Backbone
  Vector backbone: BB1
  Backbone size w/o insert (bp): 1936
  Vector type: Bacterial Expression
Growth in bacteria
  Bacterial resistance: Kanamycin, 50 μg/mL
  Growth temperature: 37°C
  Growth strain: DH10B
  Copy number: High Copy
Gene/Insert
  Gene/Insert name: RPL2A promoter
  Insert size (bp): 949
  Mutation: Internal BsaI and BpiI sites removed from insert
  Cloning method: Restriction Enzyme; 5′ cloning site BpiI (destroyed during cloning); 3′ cloning site BpiI (destroyed during cloning)
  Sequencing primers: 5′ 5'-GTAAAACGACGGCCAGTT-3' (M13-Fwd); 3′ 5´-CAGGAAACAGCTATGAC-3' (M13-Rev)
Terms and licenses: Academic/Nonprofit Terms; Industry Terms: Not Available to Industry
Depositor comments: Please note that 1 mismatch ( bp1613 a>g) in the RPL2A promoter sequence was found during Addgene's Quality Control Process. The depositing lab noted that this mismatch is likely due to errors in the initial genome sequence and should NOT affect the function of the plasmid.
How to cite: BB1_12_pRPL2A was a gift from Brigitte Gasser & Diethard Mattanovich & Michael Sauer (Addgene plasmid # 98508 ; http://n2t.net/addgene:98508 ; RRID:Addgene_98508)
